Addgene plasmid #136649: pGEX-4T-3-SH3BP1-CTD
Purpose: Expression of SH3BP1-CTD-GST fusion protein in E. coli
Depositing lab: Maria Balda & Karl Matter. Depositing organization: University College London. Publication: Epithelial junction formation requires confinement of Cdc42 activity by a novel SH3BP1 complex. Elbediwy A, Zihni C, Terry SJ, Clark P, Matter K, Balda MS. J Cell Biol. 2012 Aug 20;198(4):677-93. doi: 10.1083/jcb.201202094. Epub 2012 Aug 13. PubMed 22891260.
Backbone
  Vector backbone: pGEX-4T-3
  Vector type: Bacterial Expression
Growth in bacteria
  Bacterial resistance: Ampicillin, 100 μg/mL
  Growth temperature: 37°C
  Growth strain: DH5alpha
  Copy number: High Copy
Gene/Insert
  Gene/Insert name: SH3BP1-CTD
  Species: H. sapiens (human)
  Mutation: Contains only C-terminal domain
  Entrez Gene: SH3BP1 (a.k.a. ARHGAP43)
  Cloning method: Restriction Enzyme; 5′ cloning site Unknown (unknown if destroyed)
Terms and licenses: Academic/Nonprofit Terms; Industry Terms: Not Available to Industry
How to cite: pGEX-4T-3-SH3BP1-CTD was a gift from Maria Balda & Karl Matter (Addgene plasmid # 136649 ; http://n2t.net/addgene:136649 ; RRID:Addgene_136649)
