[The description below was written by a language model from this plasmid's Addgene catalogue record and pLannotate feature annotations shown in this document.]
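Description:
pGEX-4T-3-SH3BP1-CTD is a bacterial expression plasmid built on the pGEX-4T-3 backbone for producing a glutathione S-transferase fusion of the C-terminal domain of human SH3BP1 (also called ARHGAP43) in E. coli. The sequenced record is 5,620 nt. The plasmid replicates from a high-copy ColE1/pMB1-type origin and is selected with ampicillin through the β-lactamase gene (AmpR) and its own promoter. Short remnants of rop and the pBR322 bom region are also annotated, along with a lacZα fragment with its lac promoter, operator and CAP site, all of which are backbone carry-over rather than functional payload.

The expression cassette spans the numbering origin of the circular sequence. A tac promoter (a strong trp/lac hybrid) and an adjacent lac operator lie at the end of the record and read into the Schistosoma japonicum GST coding sequence at the start. This is followed downstream on the same strand by the SH3BP1 fragment, so GST sits at the N-terminus of the fusion. The plasmid-borne lacI gene supplies lac repressor, keeping the tac promoter off until it is induced with IPTG. The pGEX-4T series normally carries a thrombin cleavage site in the linker between GST and the insert, but the feature table does not annotate one, and the cloning sites used are recorded as unknown.

SH3BP1 is a GTPase-activating protein for Rho-family GTPases such as RAC1 and CDC42, and it is implicated in cell migration and epithelial junction formation. Only its C-terminal domain is present here. The stated purpose is expression of the GST fusion in E. coli. Such fusions are typically purified on glutathione resin, but the record does not name a specific downstream application.
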