Features (pLannotate 1.2.2; 17 found; start..end, strand, type, name):
     23..676     +  CDS            GST26_SCHJA: Experimental evidence at protein level: Swiss-Prot protein existence level 1. GST isoenzymes appear to play a central role in the parasite detoxification system. Other functions are also suspected including a role in increasing the solubility of haematin in the parasite gut. From Schistosoma japonicum (Blood fluke).
    743..1357    +  CDS            SH3BP1 (fragment): 3BP1_HUMAN - Experimental evidence at protein level: Swiss-Prot protein existence level 1. GTPase activating protein (GAP) which specifically converts GTP-bound Rho-type GTPases including RAC1 and CDC42 in their inactive GDP-bound form. By specifically inactivating RAC1 at the leading edge of migrating cells, it regulates the spatiotemporal organization of cell protrusions which is important for proper cell migration (PubMed:21658605). Also negatively regulates CDC42 in the process of actin remodeling and the formation of epithelial cell junctions (PubMed:22891260). Through its GAP activity to
   1402..1441    +  CDS            rop (fragment): Rop protein, which maintains plasmids at low copy number; rop
   1543..1583    +  misc_feature   bom (fragment): basis of mobility region from pBR322
   1688..1792    +  promoter       AmpR promoter: bla
   1793..2653    +  CDS            AmpR: β-lactamase; bla; confers resistance to ampicillin, carbenicillin, and related antibiotics
   2824..3412    +  rep_origin     ori: high-copy-number ColE1/pMB1/pBR322/pUC origin of replication
   3598..3649    -  misc_feature   bom (fragment): basis of mobility region from pBR322
   3656..3733    +  promoter       lacI promoter: lacI
   3734..4816    +  CDS            lacI: lac repressor; lacI; The lac repressor binds to the lac operator to inhibit transcription in E. coli. This inhibition can be relieved by adding lactose or isopropyl-β-D-thiogalactopyranoside (IPTG).
   4829..4850    +  protein_bind   CAP binding site: CAP binding activates transcription in the presence of cAMP. E. coli catabolite activator protein
   4865..4895    +  promoter       lac promoter: promoter for the E. coli lac operon
   4903..4919    +  protein_bind   lac operator: The lac repressor binds to the lac operator to inhibit transcription in E. coli. This inhibition can be relieved by adding lactose or isopropyl-β-D-thiogalactopyranoside (IPTG). lac repressor encoded by lacI
   4939..5112    +  CDS            lacZα: LacZα fragment of β-galactosidase; lacZ fragment
   5376..5492    -  CDS            yciV (fragment): RNAAM_ECOLI - Also known as trpH From Escherichia coli (strain K12).
   5568..5596    +  promoter       tac promoter: strong E. coli promoter; hybrid between the trp and lac UV5 promoters
   5604..5620    +  protein_bind   lac operator: The lac repressor binds to the lac operator to inhibit transcription in E. coli. This inhibition can be relieved by adding lactose or isopropyl-β-D-thiogalactopyranoside (IPTG). lac repressor encoded by lacI
>Addgene plasmid #136649 | pGEX-4T-3-SH3BP1-CTD | addgene full sequence | sequence record 271744 | Addgene NGS Result
TTTCACACAGGAAACAGTATTCATGTCCCCTATACTAGGTTATTGGAAAATTAAGGGCCTTGTGCAACCC
ACTCGACTTCTTTTGGAATATCTTGAAGAAAAATATGAAGAGCATTTGTATGAGCGCGATGAAGGTGATA
AATGGCGAAACAAAAAGTTTGAATTGGGTTTGGAGTTTCCCAATCTTCCTTATTATATTGATGGTGATGT
TAAATTAACACAGTCTATGGCCATCATACGTTATATAGCTGACAAGCACAACATGTTGGGTGGTTGTCCA
AAAGAGCGTGCAGAGATTTCAATGCTTGAAGGAGCGGTTTTGGATATTAGATACGGTGTTTCGAGAATTG
CATATAGTAAAGACTTTGAAACTCTCAAAGTTGATTTTCTTAGCAAGCTACCTGAAATGCTGAAAATGTT
CGAAGATCGTTTATGTCATAAAACATATTTAAATGGTGATCATGTAACCCATCCTGACTTCATGTTGTAT
GACGCTCTTGATGTTGTTTTATACATGGACCCAATGTGCCTGGATGCGTTCCCAAAATTAGTTTGTTTTA
AAAAACGTATTGAAGCTATCCCACAAATTGATAAGTACTTGAAATCCAGCAAGTATATAGCATGGCCTTT
GCAGGGCTGGCAAGCCACGTTTGGTGGTGGCGACCATCCTCCAAAATCGGATCTGGTTCCGCGTGGATCC
ATGCAGGACCTGCCAGGCAACGACAACAGCACCGCCGGCCTCGAGGAACTTCCGTCCACTGCCGTGCCCA
CCCCAGCCACCACCCCGGCTCCGGCTCCGGCTCCAGCTCCAGCTCCGGCCCCAGCCTTGGCTTCAGCAGC
TACCAAGGAAAGGACAGAGTCTGAGGTGCCTCCCAGACCAGCCTCCCCCAAGGTCACCAGGAGTCCCCCG
GAGACAGCTGCCCCAGTGGAGGACATGGCTCGGAGGACCAAGCGCCCGGCGCCAGCCCGGCCCACCATGC
CGCCCCCCCAGGTCTCCGGCTCCCGCTCCTCCCCTCCAGCCCCGCCCTTGCCCCCTGGCTCTGGCAGCCC
TGGGACCCCCCAAGCCCTGCCCCGACGTCTGGTTGGCAGCAGCCTCCGAGCCCCCACAGTGCCACCCCCG
TTACCCCCCACACCCCCTCAGCCTGCCCGGCGCCAAAGCCGGCGTTCACCAGCCTCCCCCAGCCCGGCCT
CCCCAGGTCCAGCCTCCCCCAGCCCAGTCTCTTTGAGTAACCCTGCACAGGTGGACCTGGGGGCTGCCAC
AGCAGAGGGAGGAGCCCCTGAGGCTATCAGTGGGGTCCCCACTCCCCCAGCTATCCCCCCGCAGCCCCGC
CCCAGGAGCCTTGCCTCAGAGACCAACTGATCTAGTCGACTCGAGCGGCCGCATCGTGACTGACTGACGA
TCTGCCTCGCGCGTTTCGGTGATGACGGTGAAAACCTCTGACACATGCAGCTCCCGGAGACGGTCACAGC
TTGTCTGTAAGCGGATGCCGGGAGCAGACAAGCCCGTCAGGGCGCGTCAGCGGGTGTTGGCGGGTGTCGG
GGCGCAGCCATGACCCAGTCACGTAGCGATAGCGGAGTGTATAATTCTTGAAGACGAAAGGGCCTCGTGA
TACGCCTATTTTTATAGGTTAATGTCATGATAATAATGGTTTCTTAGACGTCAGGTGGCACTTTTCGGGG
AAATGTGCGCGGAACCCCTATTTGTTTATTTTTCTAAATACATTCAAATATGTATCCGCTCATGAGACAA
TAACCCTGATAAATGCTTCAATAATATTGAAAAAGGAAGAGTATGAGTATTCAACATTTCCGTGTCGCCC
TTATTCCCTTTTTTGCGGCATTTTGCCTTCCTGTTTTTGCTCACCCAGAAACGCTGGTGAAAGTAAAAGA
TGCTGAAGATCAGTTGGGTGCACGAGTGGGTTACATCGAACTGGATCTCAACAGCGGTAAGATCCTTGAG
AGTTTTCGCCCCGAAGAACGTTTTCCAATGATGAGCACTTTTAAAGTTCTGCTATGTGGCGCGGTATTAT
CCCGTGTTGACGCCGGGCAAGAGCAACTCGGTCGCCGCATACACTATTCTCAGAATGACTTGGTTGAGTA
CTCACCAGTCACAGAAAAGCATCTTACGGATGGCATGACAGTAAGAGAATTATGCAGTGCTGCCATAACC
ATGAGTGATAACACTGCGGCCAACTTACTTCTGACAACGATCGGAGGACCGAAGGAGCTAACCGCTTTTT
TGCACAACATGGGGGATCATGTAACTCGCCTTGATCGTTGGGAACCGGAGCTGAATGAAGCCATACCAAA
CGACGAGCGTGACACCACGATGCCTGCAGCAATGGCAACAACGTTGCGCAAACTATTAACTGGCGAACTA
CTTACTCTAGCTTCCCGGCAACAATTAATAGACTGGATGGAGGCGGATAAAGTTGCAGGACCACTTCTGC
GCTCGGCCCTTCCGGCTGGCTGGTTTATTGCTGATAAATCTGGAGCCGGTGAGCGTGGGTCTCGCGGTAT
CATTGCAGCACTGGGGCCAGATGGTAAGCCCTCCCGTATCGTAGTTATCTACACGACGGGGAGTCAGGCA
ACTATGGATGAACGAAATAGACAGATCGCTGAGATAGGTGCCTCACTGATTAAGCATTGGTAACTGTCAG
ACCAAGTTTACTCATATATACTTTAGATTGATTTAAAACTTCATTTTTAATTTAAAAGGATCTAGGTGAA
GATCCTTTTTGATAATCTCATGACCAAAATCCCTTAACGTGAGTTTTCGTTCCACTGAGCGTCAGACCCC
GTAGAAAAGATCAAAGGATCTTCTTGAGATCCTTTTTTTCTGCGCGTAATCTGCTGCTTGCAAACAAAAA
AACCACCGCTACCAGCGGTGGTTTGTTTGCCGGATCAAGAGCTACCAACTCTTTTTCCGAAGGTAACTGG
CTTCAGCAGAGCGCAGATACCAAATACTGTCCTTCTAGTGTAGCCGTAGTTAGGCCACCACTTCAAGAAC
TCTGTAGCACCGCCTACATACCTCGCTCTGCTAATCCTGTTACCAGTGGCTGCTGCCAGTGGCGATAAGT
CGTGTCTTACCGGGTTGGACTCAAGACGATAGTTACCGGATAAGGCGCAGCGGTCGGGCTGAACGGGGGG
TTCGTGCACACAGCCCAGCTTGGAGCGAACGACCTACACCGAACTGAGATACCTACAGCGTGAGCTATGA
GAAAGCGCCACGCTTCCCGAAGGGAGAAAGGCGGACAGGTATCCGGTAAGCGGCAGGGTCGGAACAGGAG
AGCGCACGAGGGAGCTTCCAGGGGGAAACGCCTGGTATCTTTATAGTCCTGTCGGGTTTCGCCACCTCTG
ACTTGAGCGTCGATTTTTGTGATGCTCGTCAGGGGGGCGGAGCCTATGGAAAAACGCCAGCAACGCGGCC
TTTTTACGGTTCCTGGCCTTTTGCTGGCCTTTTGCTCACATGTTCTTTCCTGCGTTATCCCCTGATTCTG
TGGATAACCGTATTACCGCCTTTGAGTGAGCTGATACCGCTCGCCGCAGCCGAACGACCGAGCGCAGCGA
GTCAGTGAGCGAGGAAGCGGAAGAGCGCCTGATGCGGTATTTTCTCCTTACGCATCTGTGCGGTATTTCA
CACCGCATAAATTCCGACACCATCGAATGGCGCAAAACCTTTCGCGGTATGGCATGATAGCGCCCGGAAG
AGAGTCAATTCAGGGTGGTGAATGTGAAACCAGTAACGTTATACGATGTCGCAGAGTATGCCGGTGTCTC
TTATCAGACCGTTTCCCGCGTGGTGAACCAGGCCAGCCACGTTTCTGCGAAAACGCGGGAAAAAGTGGAA
GCGGCGATGGCGGAGCTGAATTACATTCCCAACCGCGTGGCACAACAACTGGCGGGCAAACAGTCGTTGC
TGATTGGCGTTGCCACCTCCAGTCTGGCCCTGCACGCGCCGTCGCAAATTGTCGCGGCGATTAAATCTCG
CGCCGATCAACTGGGTGCCAGCGTGGTGGTGTCGATGGTAGAACGAAGCGGCGTCGAAGCCTGTAAAGCG
GCGGTGCACAATCTTCTCGCGCAACGCGTCAGTGGGCTGATCATTAACTATCCGCTGGATGACCAGGATG
CCATTGCTGTGGAAGCTGCCTGCACTAATGTTCCGGCGTTATTTCTTGATGTCTCTGACCAGACACCCAT
CAACAGTATTATTTTCTCCCATGAAGACGGTACGCGACTGGGCGTGGAGCATCTGGTCGCATTGGGTCAC
CAGCAAATCGCGCTGTTAGCGGGCCCATTAAGTTCTGTCTCGGCGCGTCTGCGTCTGGCTGGCTGGCATA
AATATCTCACTCGCAATCAAATTCAGCCGATAGCGGAACGGGAAGGCGACTGGAGTGCCATGTCCGGTTT
TCAACAAACCATGCAAATGCTGAATGAGGGCATCGTTCCCACTGCGATGCTGGTTGCCAACGATCAGATG
GCGCTGGGCGCAATGCGCGCCATTACCGAGTCCGGGCTGCGCGTTGGTGCGGATATCTCGGTAGTGGGAT
ACGACGATACCGAAGACAGCTCATGTTATATCCCGCCGTTAACCACCATCAAACAGGATTTTCGCCTGCT
GGGGCAAACCAGCGTGGACCGCTTGCTGCAACTCTCTCAGGGCCAGGCGGTGAAGGGCAATCAGCTGTTG
CCCGTCTCACTGGTGAAAAGAAAAACCACCCTGGCGCCCAATACGCAAACCGCCTCTCCCCGCGCGTTGG
CCGATTCATTAATGCAGCTGGCACGACAGGTTTCCCGACTGGAAAGCGGGCAGTGAGCGCAACGCAATTA
ATGTAAGTTAGCTCACTCATTAGGCACCCCAGGCTTTACACTTTATGCTTCCGGCTCGTATGTTGTGTGG
AATTGTGAGCGGATAACAATTTCACACAGGAAACAGCTATGACCATGATTACGGATTCACTGGCCGTCGT
TTTACAACGTCGTGACTGGGAAAACCCTGGCGTTACCCAACTTAATCGCCTTGCAGCACATCCCCCTTTC
GCCAGCTGGCGTAATAGCGAAGAGGCCCGCACCGATCGCCCTTCCCAACAGTTGCGCAGCCTGAATGGCG
AATGGCGCTTTGCCTGGTTTCCGGCACCAGAAGCGGTGCCGGAAAGCTGGCTGGAGTGCGATCTTCCTGA
GGCCGATACTGTCGTCGTCCCCTCAAACTGGCAGATGCACGGTTACGATGCGCCCATCTACACCAACGTG
ACCTATCCCATTACGGTCAATCCGCCGTTTGTTCCCACGGAGAATCCGACGGGTTGTTACTCGCTCACAT
TTAATGTTGATGAAAGCTGGCTACAGGAAGGCCAGACGCGAATTATTTTTGATGGCGTTGGAATTAGCTT
ATCGACTGCACGGTGCACCAATGCTTCTGGCGTCAGGCAGCCATCGGAAGCTGTGGTATGGCTGTGCAGG
TCGTAAATCACTGCATAATTCGTGTCGCTCAAGGCGCACTCCCGTTCTGGATAATGTTTTTTGCGCCGAC
ATCATAACGGTTCTGGCAAATATTCTGAAATGAGCTGTTGACAATTAATCATCGGCTCGTATAATGTGTG
GAATTGTGAGCGGATAACAA
